>Addgene plasmid #158667 | mTAGBFP2 NES visual barcode | addgene full sequence | sequence record 311022 | Addgene NGS Result
CGTTACATAACTTACGGTAAATGGCCCGCCTGGCTGACCGCCCAACGACCCCCGCCCATTGACGTCAATA
ATGACGTATGTTCCCATAGTAACGCCAATAGGGACTTTCCATTGACGTCAATGGGTGGAGTATTTACGGT
AAACTGCCCACTTGGCAGTACATCAAGTGTATCATATGCCAAGTACGCCCCCTATTGACGTCAATGACGG
TAAATGGCCCGCCTGGCATTATGCCCAGTACATGACCTTATGGGACTTTCCTACTTGGCAGTACATCTAC
GTATTAGTCATCGCTATTACCATGGTGATGCGGTTTTGGCAGTACATCAATGGGCGTGGATAGCGGTTTG
ACTCACGGGGATTTCCAAGTCTCCACCCCATTGACGTCAATGGGAGTTTGTTTTGGCACCAAAATCAACG
GGACTTTCCAAAATGTCGTAACAACTCCGCCCCATTGACGCAAATGGGCGGTAGGCGTGTACGGTGGGAG
GTCTATATAAGCAGAGCTCTCTGGCTAACTGTCGGGATCCACCATGACCGAGTACAAGCCCACCGTGCGC
CTCGCCACCCGCGACGACGTGCCCAGGGCCGTCCGCACCCTCGCCGCCGCTTTCGCCGACTACCCCGCCA
CCCGCCACACCGTCGATCCCGACCGCCACATCGAGCGGGTCACCGAGCTGCAAGAACTCTTCCTCACCCG
CGTCGGGCTCGACATCGGCAAGGTGTGGGTCGCTGACGACGGCGCCGCAGTGGCTGTCTGGACCACACCC
GAGAGCGTCGAAGCTGGGGCGGTGTTCGCCGAGATCGGCCCTCGCATGGCCGAGTTGAGCGGTTCCCGGC
TGGCCGCTCAGCAACAGATGGAAGGCCTCCTGGCTCCACACCGGCCCAAGGAGCCCGCATGGTTCCTGGC
CACCGTCGGCGTCTCTCCCGACCACCAGGGCAAGGGTCTGGGCAGCGCCGTCGTGCTCCCCGGAGTGGAG
GCTGCCGAGCGCGCCGGGGTGCCCGCCTTCCTGGAGACCTCCGCACCCCGCAACCTCCCCTTCTACGAGC
GGCTCGGCTTCACCGTCACCGCCGACGTGGAGGTGCCCGAAGGACCACGCACCTGGTGCATGACCCGCAA
GCCCGGTGCCCTGCAGGGATCTGGCGAAGCCAGACACAAACAGAAAATTGTGAAACAGACTTTGAATTTT
GACCTTCTCAAGTTGGCGGGAGACGTGGAGTCCAACCCAGGGCCCGCTAGCATGGGGAGCCACCATCACC
ATCACCATGGCAGATCTATGAGCGAGCTGATTAAGGAGAACATGCACATGAAGCTGTACATGGAGGGCAC
CGTGGACAACCATCACTTCAAGTGCACATCCGAGGGCGAAGGCAAGCCCTACGAGGGCACCCAGACCATG
AGAATCAAGGTGGTCGAGGGCGGCCCTCTCCCCTTCGCCTTCGACATCCTGGCTACTAGCTTCCTCTACG
GCAGCAAGACCTTCATCAACCACACCCAGGGCATCCCCGACTTCTTCAAGCAGTCCTTCCCTGAGGGCTT
CACATGGGAGAGAGTCACCACATACGAAGACGGGGGCGTGCTGACCGCTACCCAGGACACCAGCCTCCAG
GACGGCTGCCTCATCTACAACGTCAAGATCAGAGGGGTGAACTTCACATCCAACGGCCCTGTGATGCAGA
AGAAAACACTCGGCTGGGAGGCCTTCACCGAGACGCTGTACCCCGCTGACGGCGGCCTGGAAGGCAGAAA
CGACATGGCCCTGAAGCTCGTGGGCGGGAGCCATCTGATCGCAAACGCCAAGACCACATATAGATCCAAG
AAACCCGCTAAGAACCTCAAGATGCCTGGCGTCTACTATGTGGACTACAGACTGGAAAGAATCAAGGAGG
CCAACAACGAGACCTACGTCGAGCAGCACGAGGTGGCAGTGGCCAGATACTGCGACCTCCCTAGCAAACT
GGGGCACAAGCTTAATAGTGAGCTGCAGAACAAGCTGGAAGAGTTGGATCTGGACTCGTACAAGTAAAGA
CGCGTTAAGTCGACAATCAACCTCTGGATTACAAAATTTGTGAAAGATTGACTGGTATTCTTAACTATGT
TGCTCCTTTTACGCTATGTGGATACGCTGCTTTAATGCCTTTGTATCATGCTATTGCTTCCCGTATGGCT
TTCATTTTCTCCTCCTTGTATAAATCCTGGTTGCTGTCTCTTTATGAGGAGTTGTGGCCCGTTGTCAGGC
AACGTGGCGTGGTGTGCACTGTGTTTGCTGACGCAACCCCCACTGGTTGGGGCATTGCCACCACCTGTCA
GCTCCTTTCCGGGACTTTCGCTTTCCCCCTCCCTATTGCCACGGCGGAACTCATCGCCGCCTGCCTTGCC
CGCTGCTGGACAGGGGCTCGGCTGTTGGGCACTGACAATTCCGTGGTGTTGTCGGGGAAATCATCGTCCT
TTCCTTGGCTGCTCGCCTGTGTTGCCACCTGGATTCTGCGCGGGACGTCCTTCTGCTACGTCCCTTCGGC
CCTCAATCCAGCGGACCTTCCTTCCCGCGGCCTGCTGCCGGCTCTGCGGCCTCTTCCGCGTCTTCGCCTT
CGCCCTCAGACGAGTCGGATCTCCCTTTGGGCCGCCTCCCCGCGTCGACTTTAAGACCAATGACTTACAA
GGCAGCTGTAGATCTTAGCCACTTTTTAAAAGAAAAGGGGGGACTGGAAGGGCTAATTCACTCCCAACGA
AGACAAGATCTGCTTTTTGCTTGTACTGGGTCTCTCTGGTTAGACCAGATCTGAGCCTGGGAGCTCTCTG
GCTAACTAGGGAACCCACTGCTTAAGCCTCAATAAAGCTTGCCTTGAGTGCTTCAAGTAGTGTGTGCCCG
TCTGTTGTGTGACTCTGGTAACTAGAGATCCCTCAGACCCTTTTAGTCAGTGTGGAAAATCTCTAGCAGT
ACGTATAGTAGTTCATGTCATCTTATTATTCAGTATTTATAACTTGCAAAGAAATGAATATCAGAGAGTG
AGAGGAACTTGTTTATTGCAGCTTATAATGGTTACAAATAAAGCAATAGCATCACAAATTTCACAAATAA
AGCATTTTTTTCACTGCATTCTAGTTGTGGTTTGTCCAAACTCATCAATGTATCTTATCATGTCTGGCTC
TAGCTATCCCGCCCCTAACTCCGCCCATCCCGCCCCTAACTCCGCCCAGTTCCGCCCATTCTCCGCCCCA
TGGCTGACTAATTTTTTTTATTTATGCAGAGGCCGAGGCCGCCTCGGCCTCTGAGCTATTCCAGAAGTAG
TGAGGAGGCTTTTTTGGAGGCCTAGGGACGTACCCAATTCGCCCTATAGTGAGTCGTATTACGCGCGCTC
ACTGGCCGTCGTTTTACAACGTCGTGACTGGGAAAACCCTGGCGTTACCCAACTTAATCGCCTTGCAGCA
CATCCCCCTTTCGCCAGCTGGCGTAATAGCGAAGAGGCCCGCACCGATCGCCCTTCCCAACAGTTGCGCA
GCCTGAATGGCGAATGGG
[124 nt withheld, positions 3519-3642]
C
[91 nt withheld, positions 3644-3734]
A
[49 nt withheld, positions 3736-3784]
CCTTTGACGTTGGAGTCCACGTTCTTT
[37 nt withheld, positions 3812-3848]
ACCCTATCTCGGTCTATTCTTTTGATTTATAAGGGATTTTGCCGATTTCGGCCTATTGGTTAAAAAATGA
GCTGATTTAACAAAAATTTAACGCGAATTTTAACAAAATATTAACGCTTACAATTTAGGTGGCACTTTTC
GGGGAAATGTGCGCGGAACCCCTATTTGTTTATTTTTCTAAATACATTCAAATATGTATCCGCTCATGAG
ACAATAACCCTGATAAATGCTTCAATAATATTGAAAAAGGAAGAGTATGAGTATTCAACATTTCCGTGTC
GCCCTTATTCCCTTTTTTGCGGCATTTTGCCTTCCTGTTTTTGCTCACCCAGAAACGCTGGTGAAAGTAA
AAGATGCTGAAGATCAGTTGGGTGCACGAGTGGGTTACATCGAACTGGATCTCAACAGCGGTAAGATCCT
TGAGAGTTTTCGCCCCGAAGAACGTTTTCCAATGATGAGCACTTTTAAAGTTCTGCTATGTGGCGCGGTA
TTATCCCGTATTGACGCCGGGCAAGAGCAACTCGGTCGCCGCATACACTATTCTCAGAATGACTTGGTTG
AGTACTCACCAGTCACAGAAAAGCATCTTACGGATGGCATGACAGTAAGAGAATTATGCAGTGCTGCCAT
AACCATGAGTGATAACACTGCGGCCAACTTACTTCTGACAACGATCGGAGGACCGAAGGAGCTAACCGCT
TTTTTGCACAACATGGGGGATCATGTAACTCGCCTTGATCGTTGGGAACCGGAGCTGAATGAAGCCATAC
CAAACGACGAGCGTGACACCACGATGCCTGTAGCAATGGCAACAACGTTGCGCAAACTATTAACTGGCGA
ACTACTTACTCTAGCTTCCCGGCAACAATTAATAGACTGGATGGAGGCGGATAAAGTTGCAGGACCACTT
CTGCGCTCGGCCCTTCCGGCTGGCTGGTTTATTGCTGATAAATCTGGAGCCGGTGAGCGTGGGTCTCGCG
GTATCATTGCAGCACTGGGGCCAGATGGTAAGCCCTCCCGTATCGTAGTTATCTACACGACGGGGAGTCA
GGCAACTATGGATGAACGAAATAGACAGATCGCTGAGATAGGTGCCTCACTGATTAAGCATTGGTAACTG
TCAGACCAAGTTTACTCATATATACTTTAGATTGATTTAAAACTTCATTTTTAATTTAAAAGGATCTAGG
TGAAGATCCTTTTTGATAATCTCATGACCAAAATCCCTTAACGTGAGTTTTCGTTCCACTGAGCGTCAGA
CCCCGTAGAAAAGATCAAAGGATCTTCTTGAGATCCTTTTTTTCTGCGCGTAATCTGCTGCTTGCAAACA
AAAAAACCACCGCTACCAGCGGTGGTTTGTTTGCCGGATCAAGAGCTACCAACTCTTTTTCCGAAGGTAA
CTGGCTTCAGCAGAGCGCAGATACCAAATACTGTTCTTCTAGTGTAGCCGTAGTTAGGCCACCACTTCAA
GAACTCTGTAGCACCGCCTACATACCTCGCTCTGCTAATCCTGTTACCAGTGGCTGCTGCCAGTGGCGAT
AAGTCGTGTCTTACCGGGTTGGACTCAAGACGATAGTTACCGGATAAGGCGCAGCGGTCGGGCTGAACGG
GGGGTTCGTGCACACAGCCCAGCTTGGAGCGAACGACCTACACCGAACTGAGATACCTACAGCGTGAGCT
ATGAGAAAGCGCCACGCTTCCCGAAGGGAGAAAGGCGGACAGGTATCCGGTAAGCGGCAGGGTCGGAACA
GGAGAGCGCACGAGGGAGCTTCCAGGGGGAAACGCCTGGTATCTTTATAGTCCTGTCGGGTTTCGCCACC
TCTGACTTGAGCGTCGATTTTTGTGATGCTCGTCAGGGGGGCGGAGCCTATGGAAAAACGCCAGCAACGC
GGCCTTTTTACGGTTCCTGGCCTTTTGCTGGCCTTTTGCTCACATGTTCTTTCCTGCGTTATCCCCTGAT
TCTGTGGATAACCGTATTACCGCCTTTGAGTGAGCTGATACCGCTCGCCGCAGCCGAACGACCGAGCGCA
GCGAGTCAGTGAGCGAGGAAGCGGAAGAGCGCCCAATACGCAAACCGCCTCTCCCCGCGCGTTGGCCGAT
TCATTAATGCAGCTGGCACGACAGGTTTCCCGACTGGAAAGCGGGCAGTGAGCGCAACGCAATTAATGTG
AGTTAGCTCACTCATTAGGCACCCCAGGCTTTACACTTTATGCTTCCGGCTCGTATGTTGTGTGGAATTG
TGAGCGGATAACAATTTCACACAGGAAACAGCTATGACCATGATTACGCCAAGCGCGCAATTAACCCTCA
CTAAAGGGAACAAAAGCTGGAGCTGCAAGCTTAATGTAGTCTTATGCAATACTCTTGTAGTCTTGCAACA
TGGTAACGATGAGTTAGCAACATGCCTTACAAGGAGAGAAAAAGCACCGTGCATGCCGATTGGTGGAAGT
AAGGTGGTACGATCGTGCCTTATTAGGAAGGCAACAGACGGGTCTGACATGGATTGGACGAACCACTGAA
TTGCCGCATTGCAGAGATATTGTATTTAAGTGCCTAGCTCGATACATAAACGGGTCTCTCTGGTTAGACC
AGATCTGAGCCTGGGAGCTCTCTGGCTAACTAGGGAACCCACTGCTTAAGCCTCAATAAAGCTTGCCTTG
AGTGCTTCAAGTAGTGTGTGCCCGTCTGTTGTGTGACTCTGGTAACTAGAGATCCCTCAGACCCTTTTAG
TCAGTGTGGAAAATCTCTAGCAGTGGCGCCCGAACAGGGACTTGAAAGCGAAAGGGAAACCAGAGGAGCT
CTCTCGACGCAGGACTCGGCTTGCTGAAGCGCGCACGGCAAGAGGCGAGGGGCGGCGACTGGTGAGTACG
CCAAAAATTTTGACTAGCGGAGGCTAGAAGGAGAGAGATGGGTGCGAGAGCGTCAGTATTAAGCGGGGGA
GAATTAGATCGCGATGGGAAAAAATTCGGTTAAGGCCAGGGGGAAAGAAAAAATATAAATTAAAACATAT
AGTATGGGCAAGCAGGGAGCTAGAACGATTCGCAGTTAATCCTGGCCTGTTAGAAACATCAGAAGGCTGT
AGACAAATACTGGGACAGCTACAACCATCCCTTCAGACAGGATCAGAAGAACTTAGATCATTATATAATA
CAGTAGCAACCCTCTATTGTGTGCATCAAAGGATAGAGATAAAAGACACCAAGGAAGCTTTAGACAAGAT
AGAGGAAGAGCAAAACAAAAGTAAGACCACCGCACAGCAAGCGGCCGCTGATCTTCAGACCTGGAGGAGG
AGATATGAGGGACAATTGGAGAAGTGAATTATATAAATATAAAGTAGTAAAAATTGAACCATTAGGAGTA
GCACCCACCAAGGCAAAGAGAAGAGTGGTGCAGAGAGAAAAAAGAGCAGTGGGAATAGGAGCTTTGTTCC
TTGGGTTCTTGGGAGCAGCAGGAAGCACTATGGGCGCAGCGTCAATGACGCTGACGGTACAGGCCAGACA
ATTATTGTCTGGTATAGTGCAGCAGCAGAACAATTTGCTGAGGGCTATTGAGGCGCAACAGCATCTGTTG
CAACTCACAGTCTGGGGCATCAAGCAGCTCCAGGCAAGAATCCTGGCTGTGGAAAGATACCTAAAGGATC
AACAGCTCCTGGGGATTTGGGGTTGCTCTGGAAAACTCATTTGCACCACTGCTGTGCCTTGGAATGCTAG
TTGGAGTAATAAATCTCTGGAACAGATTTGGAATCACACGACCTGGATGGAGTGGGACAGAGAAATTAAC
AATTACACAAGCTTAATACACTCCTTAATTGAAGAATCGCAAAACCAGCAAGAAAAGAATGAACAAGAAT
TATTGGAATTAGATAAATGGGCAAGTTTGTGGAATTGGTTTAACATAACAAATTGGCTGTGGTATATAAA
ATTATTCATAATGATAGTAGGAGGCTTGGTAGGTTTAAGAATAGTTTTTGCTGTACTTTCTATAGTGAAT
AGAGTTAGGCAGGGATATTCACCATTATCGTTTCAGACCCACCTCCCAACCCCGAGGGGACCCGATATCG
CGGCCGCAATTCTAGATCTTGAGACAAATGGCAGTATTCATCCACAATTTTAAAAGAAAAGGGGGGATTG
GGGGGTACAGTGCAGGGGAAAGAATAGTAGACATAATAGCAACAGACATACAAACTAAAGAATTACAAAA
ACAAATTACAAAAATTCAAAATTTTCGGGTTTATTACAGGGACAGCAGAGATCCACTTTGGCGCCGGCTC
GAGGGGGCCCGGGGTTATTAATAGTAATCAATTACGGGGTCATTAGTTCATAGCCCATATATGGAGTTCC
G
Features (pLannotate 1.2.2; 30 found; start..end, strand, type, name):
      1..304     +  enhancer       CMV enhancer: human cytomegalovirus immediate early enhancer
    305..508     +  promoter       CMV promoter: human cytomegalovirus (CMV) immediate early promoter
    534..1130    +  CDS            PuroR (fragment): puromycin N-acetyltransferase; pac from Streptomyces; confers resistance to puromycin
   1170..1235    +  CDS            F2A: 2A peptide from foot-and-mouth disease virus polyprotein Eukaryotic ribosomes fail to insert a peptide bond between the Gly and Pro residues, yielding separate polypeptides.
   1251..1268    +  CDS            6xHis: 6xHis affinity tag
   1278..1976    +  CDS            TagBFP: TagBFP is a basic (constitutively fluorescent) blue fluorescent protein published in 2008, derived from Entacmaea quadricolor. It is reported to be a very rapidly-maturing monomer with very low acid sensitivity.
   2045..2633    +  misc_feature   WPRE: woodchuck hepatitis virus posttranscriptional regulatory element
   2684..2703    +  misc_feature   cPPT/CTS (fragment): central polypurine tract and central termination sequence of HIV-1
   2705..2938    +  LTR            3' LTR (ΔU3): self-inactivating 3' long terminal repeat (LTR) from HIV-1
   3016..3137    +  polyA_signal   SV40 poly(A) signal: SV40 polyadenylation signal
   3177..3312    +  rep_origin     SV40 ori: SV40 origin of replication
   3333..3351    -  promoter       T7 promoter: promoter for bacteriophage T7 RNA polymerase
   3359..3514    +  CDS            lacZα (fragment): LacZα fragment of β-galactosidase; lacZ fragment
   3519..3947    +  rep_origin     f1 ori (sequence partly withheld): f1 bacteriophage origin of replication; arrow indicates direction of (+) strand synthesis
   4000..4104    +  promoter       AmpR promoter: bla
   4105..4965    +  CDS            AmpR: β-lactamase; bla; confers resistance to ampicillin, carbenicillin, and related antibiotics
   5136..5724    +  rep_origin     ori: high-copy-number ColE1/pMB1/pBR322/pUC origin of replication
   5907..5999    +  CDS            lacI (fragment): lac repressor; lacI; The lac repressor binds to the lac operator to inhibit transcription in E. coli. This inhibition can be relieved by adding lactose or isopropyl-β-D-thiogalactopyranoside (IPTG).
   6012..6033    +  protein_bind   CAP binding site: CAP binding activates transcription in the presence of cAMP. E. coli catabolite activator protein
   6048..6078    +  promoter       lac promoter: promoter for the E. coli lac operon
   6086..6102    +  protein_bind   lac operator: The lac repressor binds to the lac operator to inhibit transcription in E. coli. This inhibition can be relieved by adding lactose or isopropyl-β-D-thiogalactopyranoside (IPTG). lac repressor encoded by lacI
   6147..6165    +  promoter       T3 promoter: promoter for bacteriophage T3 RNA polymerase
   6193..6419    +  promoter       RSV promoter: Rous sarcoma virus enhancer/promoter
   6420..6600    +  LTR            5' LTR (truncated): truncated 5' long terminal repeat (LTR) from HIV-1
   6647..6772    +  misc_feature   HIV-1 Ψ: packaging signal of human immunodeficiency virus type 1
   6756..7119    +  CDS            HIV-1 gag (fragment): gag protein from human immunodeficiency virus 1; gag
   7265..7498    +  misc_feature   RRE: The Rev response element (RRE) of HIV-1 allows for Rev-dependent mRNA export from the nucleus to the cytoplasm.
   7875..7903    +  CDS            Rev (fragment): human immunodeficiency virus 1 (HIV-1) Rev protein; rev; enhances nuclear export of unspliced and incompletely spliced viral mRNAs
   7956..8073    +  misc_feature   cPPT/CTS: central polypurine tract and central termination sequence of HIV-1
   8132..8189    +  enhancer       CMV enhancer (fragment): human cytomegalovirus immediate early enhancer
