[The description below was written by a language model from this plasmid's Addgene catalogue record and pLannotate feature annotations shown in this document.]
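Description:
mTAGBFP2 NES visual barcode is a third-generation-style, self-inactivating lentiviral expression plasmid built on a pLKO.1 backbone and intended for stable marking of mammalian cells. In bacteria it is maintained through a high-copy ColE1/pUC-type origin and selected with ampicillin via β-lactamase; an f1 origin, lac promoter/operator remnants and T3/T7 promoters are carried over from the parental cloning vector. The viral portion comprises an RSV promoter fused to a truncated HIV-1 5' LTR, the Ψ packaging signal with a gag fragment, the Rev response element, a cPPT/CTS, and a ΔU3 3' LTR followed by an SV40 poly(A) signal and SV40 origin. This arrangement allows the genomic RNA to be produced and packaged when helper functions are supplied in trans, while leaving the integrated provirus without LTR promoter activity.

The payload is a single CMV enhancer/promoter-driven transcript encoding puromycin N-acetyltransferase, an F2A ribosomal-skipping peptide, a 6xHis tag and the blue fluorescent protein mTagBFP2 (annotated as TagBFP), followed by a WPRE to boost transcript stability and expression. The 2A linkage means drug resistance and fluorescence are produced from one message as separate polypeptides, so puromycin-selected cells should also be blue. According to the catalogue entry, a nuclear export signal was added to a whole-cell mTagBFP2 version of the construct. The NES is not annotated as a discrete feature in the table, so its position cannot be stated. The record lists the insert species as human, although the annotation notes that TagBFP derives from Entacmaea quadricolor. The plasmid is used to tag clonal cell populations with a colour-plus-localisation "visual barcode", allowing multiple clones to be mixed and distinguished in live microscopy assays.
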