Addgene plasmid #158667: mTAGBFP2 NES visual barcode
Purpose: tagging clonal populations with NES mTAGBFP2 fluorescent protein. Adding NES to mTAGBFP2 WC
Depositing lab: Ravid Straussman. Depositing organization: Weizmann Institute of Science. Publication: Visual barcodes for clonal-multiplexing of live microscopy-based assays. Kaufman T, Nitzan E, Firestein N, Ginzberg MB, Iyengar S, Patel N, Ben-Hamo R, Porat Z, Hunter J, Hilfinger A, Rotter V, Kafri R, Straussman R. Nat Commun. 2022 May 18;13(1):2725. doi: 10.1038/s41467-022-30008-0. PubMed 35585055.
Backbone
  Vector backbone: pLKO.1
  Backbone size w/o insert (bp): 7403
  Vector type: Mammalian Expression, Lentiviral
  Selectable markers: Puromycin
Growth in bacteria
  Bacterial resistance: Ampicillin, 100 μg/mL
  Growth temperature: 37°C
  Growth strain: NEB Stable
  Copy number: High Copy
Gene/Insert
  Gene/Insert name: mTAGBFP2
  Species: H. sapiens (human)
  Insert size (bp): 786
  Promoter: CMV
  Cloning method: Gibson Cloning
Resource information
  A portion of this plasmid was derived from a plasmid made by: pBAD-mTagBFP2
Terms and licenses: Academic/Nonprofit Terms; Industry Terms: Not Available to Industry
How to cite: mTAGBFP2 NES visual barcode was a gift from Ravid Straussman (Addgene plasmid # 158667 ; http://n2t.net/addgene:158667 ; RRID:Addgene_158667)
